>Addgene plasmid #141005 | pENTR-L1-PGK-PuroTK-L2 | addgene full sequence | sequence record 305030 | Addgene NGS Result
TCCGGGCCGTTGCTTCACAACGTTCAAATCCGCTCCCGGCGGATTTGTCCTACTCAGGAGAGCGTTCACC
GACAAACAACAGATAAAACGAAAGGCCCAGTCTTCCGACTGAGCCTTTCGTTTTATTTGATGCCTGGCAG
TTCCCTACTCTCGCGTTAACGCTAGCATGGATCTCGGGCCCCAAATAATGATTTTATTTTGACTGATAGT
GACCTGTTCGTTGCAACAAATTGATGAGCAATGCTTTTTTATAATGCCAACTTTGTACAAAAAAGCAGAA
TTCTACCGGGTAGGGGAGGCGCTTTTCCCAAGGCAGTCTGGAGCATGCGCTTTAGCAGCCCCGCTGGGCA
CTTGGCGCTACACAAGTGGCCTCTGGCCTCGCACACATTCCACATCCACCGGTAGGCGCCAACCGGCTCC
GTTCTTTGGTGGCCCCTTCGCGCCACCTTCTACTCCTCCCCTAGTCAGGAAGTTCCCCCCCGCCCCGCAG
CTCGCGTCGTGCAGGACGTGACAAATGGAAGTAGCACGTCTCACTAGTCTCGTGCAGATGGACAGCACCG
CTGAGCAATGGAAGCGGGTAGGCCTTTGGGGCAGCGGCCAATAGCAGCTTTGCTCCTTCGCTTTCTGGGC
TCAGAGGCTGGGAAGGGGTGGGTCCGGGGGCGGGCTCAGGGGCGGGCTCAGGGGCGGGGCGGGCGCCCGA
AGGTCCTCCGGAGGCCCGGCATTCTGCACGCTTCAAAAGCGCACGTCTGCCGCGCTGTTCTCCTCTTCCT
CATCTCCGGGCCTTTCGACCGATCATCAAGCTTGATCCTCATGACCGAGTACAAGCCCACGGTGCGCCTC
GCCACCCGCGACGACGTCCCCAGGGCCGTACGCACCCTCGCCGCCGCGTTCGCCGACTACCCCGCCACGC
GCCACACCGTCGATCCGGACCGCCACATCGAGCGGGTCACCGAGCTGCAAGAACTCTTCCTCACGCGCGT
CGGGCTCGACATCGGCAAGGTGTGGGTCGCGGACGACGGCGCCGCGGTGGCGGTCTGGACCACGCCGGAG
AGCGTCGAAGCGGGGGCGGTGTTCGCCGAGATCGGCCCGCGCATGGCCGAGTTGAGCGGTTCCCGGCTGG
CCGCGCAGCAACAGATGGAAGGCCTCCTGGCGCCGCACCGGCCCAAGGAGCCCGCGTGGTTCCTGGCCAC
CGTCGGCGTCTCGCCCGACCACCAGGGCAAGGGTCTGGGCAGCGCCGTCGTGCTCCCCGGAGTGGAGGCG
GCCGAGCGCGCCGGGGTGCCCGCCTTCCTGGAGACCTCCGCGCCCCGCAACCTCCCCTTCTACGAGCGGC
TCGGCTTCACCGTCACCGCCGACGTCGAGGTGCCCGAAGGACCGCGCACCTGGTGCATGACCCGCAAGCC
CGGTGCCGGATCCATGCCCACGCTACTGCGGGTTTATATAGACGGTCCCCACGGGATGGGGAAAACCACC
ACCACGCAACTGCTGGTGGCCCTGGGTTCGCGCGACGATATCGTCTACGTACCCGAGCCGATGACTTACT
GGCGGGTGCTGGGGGCTTCCGAGACAATCGCGAACATCTACACCACACAACACCGCCTCGACCAGGGTGA
GATATCGGCCGGGGACGCGGCGGTGGTAATGACAAGCGCCCAGATAACAATGGGCATGCCTTATGCCGTG
ACCGACGCCGTTCTGGCTCCTCATATCGGGGGGGAGGCTGGGAGCTCACATGCCCCGCCCCCGGCCCTCA
CCCTCATCTTCGACCGCCATCCCATCGCCGCCCTCCTGTGCTACCCGGCCGCGCGGTACCTTATGGGCAG
CATGACCCCCCAGGCCGTGCTGGCGTTCGTGGCCCTCATCCCGCCGACCTTGCCCGGCACCAACATCGTG
CTTGGGGCCCTTCCGGAGGACAGACACATCGACCGCCTGGCCAAACGCCAGCGCCCCGGCGAGCGGCTGG
ACCTGGCTATGCTGGCTGCGATTCGCCGCGTTTACGGGCTACTTGCCAATACGGTGCGGTATCTGCAGTG
CGGCGGGTCGTGGCGGGAGGACTGGGGACAGCTTTCGGGGACGGCCGTGCCGCCCCAGGGTGCCGAGCCC
CAGAGCAACGCGGGCCCACGACCCCATATCGGGGACACGTTATTTACCCTGTTTCGGGCCCCCGAGTTGC
TGGCCCCCAACGGCGACCTGTATAACGTGTTTGCCTGGGCCTTGGACGTCTTGGCCAAACGCCTCCGTTC
CATGCACGTCTTTATCCTGGATTACGACCAATCGCCCGCCGGCTGCCGGGACGCCCTGCTGCAACTTACC
TCCGGGATGGTCCAGACCCACGTCACCACCCCCGGCTCCATACCGACGATATGCGACCTGGCGCGCACGT
TTGCCCGGGAGATGGGGGAGGCTAACTGAGCTCTAGCTTATCGACTCGCCGATAGTGGAAACCGACGCCC
CAGCACTCGTCCGAGGGCAAAGGAATAGTCGAGAAATTGATGATCTATTAAACAATAAAGATGTCCACAT
GGAAGTTTTTCCTGTCATACTTTGTTAAGAAGGGTGAGAACAGAGTACCTACATTTTGAATGGAAGGATT
GGAGCTACGGGGGTGGGGGTGGGGTGGGATTAGATAAATGCCTGCTCTTTACTGAAGGCTCTTTACTATT
GCTTTATGATAATGTTTCATAGTTGGATATCATAATTTAAACAAGCAAAACCAAATTAAGGGCCAGCTCA
TTCCTCCCACTCATGATCTATAGATCCTCTAGAGTCGAGGGCTGCAGCAGCTTTCTTGTACAAAGTTGGC
ATTATAAGAAAGCATTGCTTATCAATTTGTTGCAACGAACAGGTCACTATCAGTCAAAATAAAATCATTA
TTTGCCATCCAGCTGCAGCTCTGGCCCGTGTCTCAAAATCTCTGATGTTACATTGCACAAGATAAAAATA
TATCATCATGAACAATAAAACTGTCTGCTTACATAAACAGTAATACAAGGGGTGTTATGAGCCATATTCA
ACGGGAAACGTCGAGGCCGCGATTAAATTCCAACATGGATGCTGATTTATATGGGTATAAATGGGCTCGC
GATAATGTCGGGCAATCAGGTGCGACAATCTATCGCTTGTATGGGAAGCCCGATGCGCCAGAGTTGTTTC
TGAAACATGGCAAAGGTAGCGTTGCCAATGATGTTACAGATGAGATGGTCAGACTAAACTGGCTGACGGA
ATTTATGCCTCTTCCGACCATCAAGCATTTTATCCGTACTCCTGATGATGCATGGTTACTCACCACTGCG
ATCCCCGGAAAAACAGCATTCCAGGTATTAGAAGAATATCCTGATTCAGGTGAAAATATTGTTGATGCGC
TGGCAGTGTTCCTGCGCCGGTTGCATTCGATTCCTGTTTGTAATTGTCCTTTTAACAGCGATCGCGTATT
TCGTCTCGCTCAGGCGCAATCACGAATGAATAACGGTTTGGTTGATGCGAGTGATTTTGATGACGAGCGT
AATGGCTGGCCTGTTGAACAAGTCTGGAAAGAAATGCATAAACTTTTGCCATTCTCACCGGATTCAGTCG
TCACTCATGGTGATTTCTCACTTGATAACCTTATTTTTGACGAGGGGAAATTAATAGGTTGTATTGATGT
TGGACGAGTCGGAATCGCAGACCGATACCAGGATCTTGCCATCCTATGGAACTGCCTCGGTGAGTTTTCT
CCTTCATTACAGAAACGGCTTTTTCAAAAATATGGTATTGATAATCCTGATATGAATAAATTGCAGTTTC
ATTTGATGCTCGATGAGTTTTTCTAATCAGAATTGGTTAATTGGTTGTAACACTGGCAGAGCATTACGCT
GACTTGACGGGACGGCGCAAGCTCATGACCAAAATCCCTTAACGTGAGTTTTCGTTCCACTGAGCGTCAG
ACCCCGTAGAAAAGATCAAAGGATCTTCTTGAGATCCTTTTTTTCTGCGCGTAATCTGCTGCTTGCAAAC
AAAAAAACCACCGCTACCAGCGGTGGTTTGTTTGCCGGATCAAGAGCTACCAACTCTTTTTCCGAAGGTA
ACTGGCTTCAGCAGAGCGCAGATACCAAATACTGTTCTTCTAGTGTAGCCGTAGTTAGGCCACCACTTCA
AGAACTCTGTAGCACCGCCTACATACCTCGCTCTGCTAATCCTGTTACCAGTGGCTGCTGCCAGTGGCGA
TAAGTCGTGTCTTACCGGGTTGGACTCAAGACGATAGTTACCGGATAAGGCGCAGCGGTCGGGCTGAACG
GGGGGTTCGTGCACACAGCCCAGCTTGGAGCGAACGACCTACACCGAACTGAGATACCTACAGCGTGAGC
TATGAGAAAGCGCCACGCTTCCCGAAGGGAGAAAGGCGGACAGGTATCCGGTAAGCGGCAGGGTCGGAAC
AGGAGAGCGCACGAGGGAGCTTCCAGGGGGAAACGCCTGGTATCTTTATAGTCCTGTCGGGTTTCGCCAC
CTCTGACTTGAGCGTCGATTTTTGTGATGCTCGTCAGGGGGGCGGAGCCTATGGAAAAACGCCAGCAACG
CGGCCTTTTTACGGTTCCTGGCCTTTTGCTGGCCTTTTGCTCACATGTTCTTTCCTGCGTTATCCCCTGA
TTCTGTGGATAACCGTATTACCGCTAGCCAGGAAGAGTTTGTAGAAACGCAAAAAGGCCATCCGTCAGGA
TGGCCTTCTGCTTAGTTTGATGCCTGGCAGTTTATGGCGGGCGTCCTGCCCGCCACCC
Features (pLannotate 1.2.2; 11 found; start..end, strand, type, name):
     83..126     +  terminator     rrnB T1 terminator: Escherichia coli rrnB; transcription terminator T1 from the E. coli rrnB gene
    182..278     +  protein_bind   attL1: mutant version of attL; recombination site for the Gateway® LR reaction LR Clonase™
    288..787     +  promoter       PGK promoter: mouse phosphoglycerate kinase 1 promoter
    811..1407    +  CDS            PuroR (fragment): puromycin N-acetyltransferase; pac from Streptomyces; confers resistance to puromycin
   1414..2409    +  CDS            ΔTK: truncated herpes simplex virus thymidine kinase (Salomon et al., 1995) confers sensitivity to nucleoside analogs such as acyclovir or ganciclovir
   2424..2478    +  CDS            HygR (fragment): aminoglycoside phosphotransferase from E. coli confers resistance to hygromycin
   2482..2756    +  polyA_signal   PGK poly(A) signal (fragment): mouse phosphoglycerate kinase 1 polyadenylation signal
   2778..2874    -  protein_bind   attL2: mutant version of attL; recombination site for the Gateway® LR reaction LR Clonase™
   2997..3806    +  CDS            KanR: aminoglycoside phosphotransferase; aph(3')-Ia; confers resistance to kanamycin in bacteria or G418 (Geneticin®) in eukaryotes
   3949..4537    +  rep_origin     ori: high-copy-number ColE1/pMB1/pBR322/pUC origin of replication
   4672..4699    -  terminator     rrnB T2 terminator: transcription terminator T2 from the E. coli rrnB gene
