[The description below was written by a language model from this plasmid's Addgene catalogue record and pLannotate feature annotations shown in this document.]
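Description:
pENTR-L1-PGK-PuroTK-L2 is a Gateway entry clone built on a pDONR-derived backbone, about 4.7 kb in size. It serves as a modular building block for Multisite Gateway assembly of knock-in gene targeting vectors. It is propagated in E. coli as a high-copy plasmid using a ColE1/pUC-type origin and is selected with kanamycin through an aph(3')-Ia resistance gene. The rrnB T1 and T2 transcription terminators in the backbone lie on either side of the cloning region and help insulate it from read-through transcription in bacteria.

The payload lies between attL1 and attL2 sites, so an LR Clonase reaction can transfer it into a destination vector carrying compatible attR sites. It is a self-contained mammalian selection cassette. The mouse phosphoglycerate kinase 1 (PGK) promoter drives a synthetic PuroTK gene, in which puromycin N-acetyltransferase is followed directly by a truncated herpes simplex virus thymidine kinase (ΔTK), consistent with a fusion protein. The cassette ends with a PGK polyadenylation signal. A short fragment annotated as hygromycin resistance sequence sits between ΔTK and the poly(A) signal. It appears to be a remnant rather than a functional marker.

The fusion allows both positive and negative selection: puromycin enriches for cells that have integrated the cassette, and nucleoside analogues such as ganciclovir later select for cells that have lost it. The record notes a single G deletion in attL1 that is not known to affect function. It does not give the restriction sites used to clone the insert.
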