Addgene plasmid #141005: pENTR-L1-PGK-PuroTK-L2
Purpose: Mutisite Gateway mediated vector construction
Depositing lab: Hideyuki Okano. Depositing organization: Keio University. Publication: A versatile toolbox for knock-in gene targeting based on the Multisite Gateway technology. Yoshimatsu S, Sone T, Nakajima M, Sato T, Okochi R, Ishikawa M, Nakamura M, Sasaki E, Shiozawa S, Okano H. PLoS One. 2019 Aug 27;14(8):e0221164. doi: 10.1371/journal.pone.0221164. eCollection 2019. PubMed 31454364.
Backbone
  Vector backbone: pDONR
  Backbone manufacturer: Thermo Fisher Scientific
  Vector type: Mammalian Expression
Growth in bacteria
  Bacterial resistance: Kanamycin, 50 μg/mL
  Growth temperature: 37°C
  Growth strain: DH5alpha
  Copy number: High Copy
Gene/Insert
  Gene/Insert name: PuroTK
  Species: Synthetic
  Cloning method: Restriction Enzyme; 5′ cloning site Unknown (unknown if destroyed)
Terms and licenses: Academic/Nonprofit Terms; Industry Terms: Not Available to Industry
Depositor comments: Plate note: Plasmid contains a single G nucleotide deletion in the attL1 sequence. This mutation is not known to affect plasmid function.
How to cite: pENTR-L1-PGK-PuroTK-L2 was a gift from Hideyuki Okano (Addgene plasmid # 141005 ; http://n2t.net/addgene:141005 ; RRID:Addgene_141005)
